Addgene plasmid #127295: 6NEY
Purpose: Bacterial expression for structure determination. May not contain entire coding region of gene
Depositing lab: Cheryl Arrowsmith. Depositing organization: University of Toronto.
Backbone
  Vector backbone: pET15-MHL
  Backbone manufacturer: SGC (Addgene Plasmid # 26092)
  Vector type: Bacterial Expression
Growth in bacteria
  Bacterial resistance: Ampicillin, 100 μg/mL
  Growth temperature: 37°C
  Growth strain: DH5alpha
  Copy number: Low Copy
Gene/Insert
  Gene/Insert name: PP-BRD3 (alt name: 6NEY)
  Species: Trypanosoma cruzi
  Insert size (bp): 390
  Promoter: T7
  Tag / fusion protein: 6xHis-TEV (N terminal on backbone)
  Cloning method: Ligation Independent Cloning
  Sequencing primers: 5′ T7; 3′ T7-term
Terms and licenses: Academic/Nonprofit Terms; Industry Terms: Not Available to Industry
Depositor comments: N terminal tag: MHHHHHHSSGRENLYFQG. SGC Clone Sample ID:TcCLB.506755.120:MAC0FE-B05:C243137. SGC or PDB link: http://www.thesgc.org/structures/6NEY/
How to cite: 6NEY was a gift from Cheryl Arrowsmith (Addgene plasmid # 127295 ; http://n2t.net/addgene:127295 ; RRID:Addgene_127295)
