[The description below was written by a language model from this plasmid's Addgene catalogue record and pLannotate feature annotations shown in this document.]
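Description:
6NEY is a bacterial expression plasmid built on the pET15-MHL backbone, a pET-type vector from a structural genomics programme, and it was made to produce a Trypanosoma cruzi protein fragment for structure determination. The insert, recorded as PP-BRD3, is about 390 bp and was introduced by ligation-independent cloning. The record cautions that it may not cover the entire coding region of the gene, which is typical of constructs trimmed to a crystallisable domain. The sequenced plasmid is 6,109 nt.

Expression is driven by a T7 promoter followed by a lac operator and the strong phage T7 gene 10 ribosome binding site, with a T7 terminator downstream of the insert. A lacI gene with its own promoter supplies the repressor, so transcription stays off until it is induced with IPTG in a host that provides T7 RNA polymerase. The backbone adds an N-terminal 6xHis tag followed by a TEV protease site, allowing metal-affinity purification and later removal of the tag. The short "capTEV" match in the annotation corresponds to this tag region. The insert itself is not annotated in the feature table but would lie between the tag and the terminator, and the small "SET1" fragment just upstream of the terminator is probably only a similarity match to vector sequence.

Propagation relies on a pBR322-type ColE1 origin together with the bom site and the rop gene, consistent with the low copy number listed. Selection is by ampicillin through β-lactamase. The several tetracycline resistance fragments and the tet promoter are non-functional remnants of the pBR322 ancestry.
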