Features (pLannotate 1.2.2; 19 found; start..end, strand, type, name):
      1..19      +  promoter       T7 promoter: promoter for bacteriophage T7 RNA polymerase
     20..44      +  protein_bind   lac operator: The lac repressor binds to the lac operator to inhibit transcription in E. coli. This inhibition can be relieved by adding lactose or isopropyl-β-D-thiogalactopyranoside (IPTG). lac repressor encoded by lacI
     59..81      +  RBS            RBS: efficient ribosome binding site from bacteriophage T7 gene 10 (Olins and Rangwala, 1989)
     89..107     +  CDS            capTEV™ (fragment): composite tag for in vivo biotinylation, TEV protease cleavage, and 6xHis tagging
    567..616     +  CDS            SET1 (fragment): solubility-enhancement tag derived from T7 phage gene 10B
    624..671     +  terminator     T7 terminator: transcription terminator for bacteriophage T7 RNA polymerase
    694..798     -  CDS            TcR (fragment): tetracycline efflux protein; tet; confers resistance to tetracycline
    846..874     -  promoter       tet promoter: E. coli promoter for tetracycline efflux protein gene
    987..1091    +  promoter       AmpR promoter: bla
   1092..1952    +  CDS            AmpR: β-lactamase; bla; confers resistance to ampicillin, carbenicillin, and related antibiotics
   2123..2711    +  rep_origin     ori: high-copy-number ColE1/pMB1/pBR322/pUC origin of replication
   2897..3036    -  misc_feature   bom: basis of mobility region from pBR322
   3138..3329    -  CDS            rop: Rop protein, which maintains plasmids at low copy number; rop
   3346..3726    +  CDS            YPB1_ECOLX: Protein predicted: Swiss-Prot protein existence level 4. From Escherichia coli.
   3968..4592    -  CDS            TcR (fragment): tetracycline efflux protein; tet; confers resistance to tetracycline
   4607..4628    -  protein_bind   CAP binding site: CAP binding activates transcription in the presence of cAMP. E. coli catabolite activator protein
   4641..5723    -  CDS            lacI: lac repressor; lacI; The lac repressor binds to the lac operator to inhibit transcription in E. coli. This inhibition can be relieved by adding lactose or isopropyl-β-D-thiogalactopyranoside (IPTG).
   5724..5801    -  promoter       lacI promoter: lacI
   5809..6088    -  CDS            TcR (fragment): tetracycline efflux protein; tet; confers resistance to tetracycline
>Addgene plasmid #127295 | 6NEY | addgene full sequence | sequence record 247860 | Addgene NGS Result
TAATACGACTCACTATAGGGGAATTGTGAGCGGATAACAATTCCCCTCTAGAAATAATTTTGTTTAACTT
TAAGAAGGAGATATACCATGCATCATCATCATCATCACAGCAGCGGCAGAGAAAACTTGTATTTCCAGGG
CATGGAGGAGAGGCGGCAAAAGTTTTACCCGGAAGAAGAACTTGTCGCGTTGGTGCGATCTCTTGACCGG
CCACAGGATGAAGGTCTTTTTTCAATGGACGTCTTAGTTGTGTACCCTCACCTTGAACAGGAGTACACGC
GGGTATGTCCAAAGCGATGTGACCTTGCGACTGCCGCGGAGAAGGCCGCCAATGAGGCATACAGCTACGA
CGTGAACCTCACAGCTCTACGGGAAGACATTAAGTTGATGGTGAATAACTGTTACCGCTTTAACGGCACG
AAGGGGCCTCTAGCTAATATTGCCGAGCGATTTGAGGCATTTGCGAAAGAGCAGATTGACGCGTACGTTA
CAAAAAAGGCCGGGGGACGCCGTCTATCGTCGTTGCGACTGTGATGACGAAGCTTGCGGCCGCACTCGAG
GATCCGGCTGCTAACAAAGCCCGAAAGGAAGCTGAGTTGGCTGCTGCCACCGCTGAGCAATAACTAGCAT
AACCCCTTGGGGCCTCTAAACGGGTCTTGAGGGGTTTTTTGCTGAAAGGAGGAACTATATCCGGATATCC
CGCAAGAGGCCCGGCAGTACCGGCATAACCAAGCCTATGCCTACAGCATCCAGGGTGACGGTGCCGAGGA
TGACGATGAGCGCATTGTTAGATTTCATACACGGTGCCTGACTGCGTTAGCAATTTAACTGTGATAAACT
ACCGCATTAAAGCTTATCGATGATAAGCTGTCAAACATGAGAATTCTTGAAGACGAAAGGGCCTCGTGAT
ACGCCTATTTTTATAGGTTAATGTCATGATAATAATGGTTTCTTAGACGTCAGGTGGCACTTTTCGGGGA
AATGTGCGCGGAACCCCTATTTGTTTATTTTTCTAAATACATTCAAATATGTATCCGCTCATGAGACAAT
AACCCTGATAAATGCTTCAATAATATTGAAAAAGGAAGAGTATGAGTATTCAACATTTCCGTGTCGCCCT
TATTCCCTTTTTTGCGGCATTTTGCCTTCCTGTTTTTGCTCACCCAGAAACGCTGGTGAAAGTAAAAGAT
GCTGAAGATCAGTTGGGTGCACGAGTGGGTTACATCGAACTGGATCTCAACAGCGGTAAGATCCTTGAGA
GTTTTCGCCCCGAAGAACGTTTTCCAATGATGAGCACTTTTAAAGTTCTGCTATGTGGCGCGGTATTATC
CCGTGTTGACGCCGGGCAAGAGCAACTCGGTCGCCGCATACACTATTCTCAGAATGACTTGGTTGAGTAC
TCACCAGTCACAGAAAAGCATCTTACGGATGGCATGACAGTAAGAGAATTATGCAGTGCTGCCATAACCA
TGAGTGATAACACTGCGGCCAACTTACTTCTGACAACGATCGGAGGACCGAAGGAGCTAACCGCTTTTTT
GCACAACATGGGGGATCATGTAACTCGCCTTGATCGTTGGGAACCGGAGCTGAATGAAGCCATACCAAAC
GACGAGCGTGACACCACGATGCCTGCAGCAATGGCAACAACGTTGCGCAAACTATTAACTGGCGAACTAC
TTACTCTAGCTTCCCGGCAACAATTAATAGACTGGATGGAGGCGGATAAAGTTGCAGGACCACTTCTGCG
CTCGGCCCTTCCGGCTGGCTGGTTTATTGCTGATAAATCTGGAGCCGGTGAGCGTGGGTCTCGCGGTATC
ATTGCAGCACTGGGGCCAGATGGTAAGCCCTCCCGTATCGTAGTTATCTACACGACGGGGAGTCAGGCAA
CTATGGATGAACGAAATAGACAGATCGCTGAGATAGGTGCCTCACTGATTAAGCATTGGTAACTGTCAGA
CCAAGTTTACTCATATATACTTTAGATTGATTTAAAACTTCATTTTTAATTTAAAAGGATCTAGGTGAAG
ATCCTTTTTGATAATCTCATGACCAAAATCCCTTAACGTGAGTTTTCGTTCCACTGAGCGTCAGACCCCG
TAGAAAAGATCAAAGGATCTTCTTGAGATCCTTTTTTTCTGCGCGTAATCTGCTGCTTGCAAACAAAAAA
ACCACCGCTACCAGCGGTGGTTTGTTTGCCGGATCAAGAGCTACCAACTCTTTTTCCGAAGGTAACTGGC
TTCAGCAGAGCGCAGATACCAAATACTGTCCTTCTAGTGTAGCCGTAGTTAGGCCACCACTTCAAGAACT
CTGTAGCACCGCCTACATACCTCGCTCTGCTAATCCTGTTACCAGTGGCTGCTGCCAGTGGCGATAAGTC
GTGTCTTACCGGGTTGGACTCAAGACGATAGTTACCGGATAAGGCGCAGCGGTCGGGCTGAACGGGGGGT
TCGTGCACACAGCCCAGCTTGGAGCGAACGACCTACACCGAACTGAGATACCTACAGCGTGAGCTATGAG
AAAGCGCCACGCTTCCCGAAGGGAGAAAGGCGGACAGGTATCCGGTAAGCGGCAGGGTCGGAACAGGAGA
GCGCACGAGGGAGCTTCCAGGGGGAAACGCCTGGTATCTTTATAGTCCTGTCGGGTTTCGCCACCTCTGA
CTTGAGCGTCGATTTTTGTGATGCTCGTCAGGGGGGCGGAGCCTATGGAAAAACGCCAGCAACGCGGCCT
TTTTACGGTTCCTGGCCTTTTGCTGGCCTTTTGCTCACATGTTCTTTCCTGCGTTATCCCCTGATTCTGT
GGATAACCGTATTACCGCCTTTGAGTGAGCTGATACCGCTCGCCGCAGCCGAACGACCGAGCGCAGCGAG
TCAGTGAGCGAGGAAGCGGAAGAGCGCCTGATGCGGTATTTTCTCCTTACGCATCTGTGCGGTATTTCAC
ACCGCAATGGTGCACTCTCAGTACAATCTGCTCTGATGCCGCATAGTTAAGCCAGTATACACTCCGCTAT
CGCTACGTGACTGGGTCATGGCTGCGCCCCGACACCCGCCAACACCCGCTGACGCGCCCTGACGGGCTTG
TCTGCTCCCGGCATCCGCTTACAGACAAGCTGTGACCGTCTCCGGGAGCTGCATGTGTCAGAGGTTTTCA
CCGTCATCACCGAAACGCGCGAGGCAGCTGCGGTAAAGCTCATCAGCGTGGTCGTGAAGCGATTCACAGA
TGTCTGCCTGTTCATCCGCGTCCAGCTCGTTGAGTTTCTCCAGAAGCGTTAATGTCTGGCTTCTGATAAA
GCGGGCCATGTTAAGGGCGGTTTTTTCCTGTTTGGTCACTGATGCCTCCGTGTAAGGGGGATTTCTGTTC
ATGGGGGTAATGATACCGATGAAACGAGAGAGGATGCTCACGATACGGGTTACTGATGATGAACATGCCC
GGTTACTGGAACGTTGTGAGGGTAAACAACTGGCGGTATGGATGCGGCGGGACCAGAGAAAAATCACTCA
GGGTCAATGCCAGCGCTTCGTTAATACAGATGTAGGTGTTCCACAGGGTAGCCAGCAGCATCCTGCGATG
CAGATCCGGAACATAATGGTGCAGGGCGCTGACTTCCGCGTTTCCAGACTTTACGAAACACGGAAACCGA
AGACCATTCATGTTGTTGCTCAGGTCGCAGACGTTTTGCAGCAGCAGTCGCTTCACGTTCGCTCGCGTAT
CGGTGATTCATTCTGCTAACCAGTAAGGCAACCCCGCCAGCCTAGCCGGGTCCTCAACGACAGGAGCACG
ATCATGCGCACCCGTGGCCAGGACCCAACGCTGCCCGAGATGCGCCGCGTGCGGCTGCTGGAGATGGCGG
ACGCGATGGATATGTTCTGCCAAGGGTTGGTTTGCGCATTCACAGTTCTCCGCAAGAATTGATTGGCTCC
AATTCTTGGAGTGGTGAATCCGTTAGCGAGGTGCCGCCGGCTTCCATTCAGGTCGAGGTGGCCCGGCTCC
ATGCACCGCGACGCAACGCGGGGAGGCAGACAAGGTATAGGGCGGCGCCTACAATCCATGCCAACCCGTT
CCATGTGCTCGCCGAGGCGGCATAAATCGCCGTGACGATCAGCGGTCCAATGATCGAAGTTAGGCTGGTA
AGAGCCGCGAGCGATCCTTGAAGCTGTCCCTGATGGTCGTCATCTACCTGCCTGGACAGCATGGCCTGCA
ACGCGGGCATCCCGATGCCGCCGGAAGCGAGAAGAATCATAATGGGGAAGGCCATCCAGCCTCGCGTCGC
GAACGCCAGCAAGACGTAGCCCAGCGCGTCGGCCGCCATGCCGGCGATAATGGCCTGCTTCTCGCCGAAA
CGTTTGGTGGCGGGACCAGTGACGAAGGCTTGAGCGAGGGCGTGCAAGATTCCGAATACCGCAAGCGACA
GGCCGATCATCGTCGCGCTCCAGCGAAAGCGGTCCTCGCCGAAAATGACCCAGAGCGCTGCCGGCACCTG
TCCTACGAGTTGCATGATAAAGAAGACAGTCATAAGTGCGGCGACGATAGTCATGCCCCGCGCCCACCGG
AAGGAGCTGACTGGGTTGAAGGCTCTCAAGGGCATCGGTCGAGATCCCGGTGCCTAATGAGTGAGCTAAC
TTACATTAATTGCGTTGCGCTCACTGCCCGCTTTCCAGTCGGGAAACCTGTCGTGCCAGCTGCATTAATG
AATCGGCCAACGCGCGGGGAGAGGCGGTTTGCGTATTGGGCGCCAGGGTGGTTTTTCTTTTCACCAGTGA
GACGGGCAACAGCTGATTGCCCTTCACCGCCTGGCCCTGAGAGAGTTGCAGCAAGCGGTCCACGCTGGTT
TGCCCCAGCAGGCGAAAATCCTGTTTGATGGTGGTTAACGGCGGGATATAACATGAGCTGTCTTCGGTAT
CGTCGTATCCCACTACCGAGATATCCGCACCAACGCGCAGCCCGGACTCGGTAATGGCGCGCATTGCGCC
CAGCGCCATCTGATCGTTGGCAACCAGCATCGCAGTGGGAACGATGCCCTCATTCAGCATTTGCATGGTT
TGTTGAAAACCGGACATGGCACTCCAGTCGCCTTCCCGTTCCGCTATCGGCTGAATTTGATTGCGAGTGA
GATATTTATGCCAGCCAGCCAGACGCAGACGCGCCGAGACAGAACTTAATGGGCCCGCTAACAGCGCGAT
TTGCTGGTGACCCAATGCGACCAGATGCTCCACGCCCAGTCGCGTACCGTCTTCATGGGAGAAAATAATA
CTGTTGATGGGTGTCTGGTCAGAGACATCAAGAAATAACGCCGGAACATTAGTGCAGGCAGCTTCCACAG
CAATGGCATCCTGGTCATCCAGCGGATAGTTAATGATCAGCCCACTGACGCGTTGCGCGAGAAGATTGTG
CACCGCCGCTTTACAGGCTTCGACGCCGCTTCGTTCTACCATCGACACCACCACGCTGGCACCCAGTTGA
TCGGCGCGAGATTTAATCGCCGCGACAATTTGCGACGGCGCGTGCAGGGCCAGACTGGAGGTGGCAACGC
CAATCAGCAACGACTGTTTGCCCGCCAGTTGTTGTGCCACGCGGTTGGGAATGTAATTCAGCTCCGCCAT
CGCCGCTTCCACTTTTTCCCGCGTTTTCGCAGAAACGTGGCTGGCCTGGTTCACCACGCGGGAAACGGTC
TGATAAGAGACACCGGCATACTCTGCGACATCGTATAACGTTACTGGTTTCACATTCACCACCCTGAATT
GACTCTCTTCCGGGCGCTATCATGCCATACCGCGAAAGGTTTTGCGCCATTCGATGGTGTCCGGGATCTC
GACGCTCTCCCTTATGCGACTCCTGCATTAGGAAGCAGCCCAGTAGTAGGTTGAGGCCGTTGAGCACCGC
CGCCGCAAGGAATGGTGCATGCAAGGAGATGGCGCCCAACAGTCCCCCGGCCACGGGGCCTGCCACCATA
CCCACGCCGAAACAAGCGCTCATGAGCCCGAAGTGGCGAGCCCGATCTTCCCCATCGGTGATGTCGGCGA
TATAGGCGCCAGCAACCGCACCTGTGGCGCCGGTGATGCCGGCCACGATGCGTCCGGCGTAGAGGATCGA
GATCTCGATCCCGCGAAAT
