>Addgene plasmid #127295 | 6NEY | depositor partial sequence | sequence record 243365 | Insert sequence
ATGGAGGAGAGGCGGCAAAAGTTTTACCCGGAAGAAGAACTTGTCGCGTTGGTGCGATCTCTTGACCGGC
CACAGGATGAAGGTCTTTTTTCAATGGACGTCTTAGTTGTGTACCCTCACCTTGAACAGGAGTACACGCG
GGTATGTCCAAAGCGATGTGACCTTGCGACTGCCGCGGAGAAGGCCGCCAATGAGGCATACAGCTACGAC
GTGAACCTCACAGCTCTACGGGAAGACATTAAGTTGATGGTGAATAACTGTTACCGCTTTAACGGCACGA
AGGGGCCTCTAGCTAATATTGCCGAGCGATTTGAGGCATTTGCGAAAGAGCAGATTGACGCGTACGTTAC
AAAAAAGGCCGGGGGACGCCGTCTATCGTCGTTGCGACTG
